>Addgene plasmid #98598 | pLgw EcoDam-V5-NKX2-5Y191C | addgene full sequence | sequence record 190106 | Addgene NGS Result
GGGTCTCTCTGGTTAGACCAGATCTGAGCCTGGGAGCTCTCTGGCTAACTAGGGAACCCACTGCTTAAGC
CTCAATAAAGCTTGCCTTGAGTGCTTCAAGTAGTGTGTGCCCGTCTGTTGTGTGACTCTGGTAACTAGAG
ATCCCTCAGACCCTTTTAGTCAGTGTGGAAAATCTCTAGCAGTGGCGCCCGAACAGGGACTTGAAAGCGA
AAGGGAAACCAGAGGAGCTCTCTCGACGCAGGACTCGGCTTGCTGAAGCGCGCACGGCAAGAGGCGAGGG
GCGGCGACTGGTGAGTACGCCAAAAATTTTGACTAGCGGAGGCTAGAAGGAGAGAGATGGGTGCGAGAGC
GTCAGTATTAAGCGGGGGAGAATTAGATCGCGATGGGAAAAAATTCGGTTAAGGCCAGGGGGAAAGAAAA
AATATAAATTAAAACATATAGTATGGGCAAGCAGGGAGCTAGAACGATTCGCAGTTAATCCTGGCCTGTT
AGAAACATCAGAAGGCTGTAGACAAATACTGGGACAGCTACAACCATCCCTTCAGACAGGATCAGAAGAA
CTTAGATCATTATATAATACAGTAGCAACCCTCTATTGTGTGCATCAAAGGATAGAGATAAAAGACACCA
AGGAAGCTTTAGACAAGATAGAGGAAGAGCAAAACAAAAGTAAGACCACCGCACAGCAAGCGGCCGCTGA
TCTTCAGACCTGGAGGAGGAGATATGAGGGACAATTGGAGAAGTGAATTATATAAATATAAAGTAGTAAA
AATTGAACCATTAGGAGTAGCACCCACCAAGGCAAAGAGAAGAGTGGTGCAGAGAGAAAAAAGAGCAGTG
GGAATAGGAGCTTTGTTCCTTGGGTTCTTGGGAGCAGCAGGAAGCACTATGGGCGCAGCGTCAATGACGC
TGACGGTACAGGCCAGACAATTATTGTCTGGTATAGTGCAGCAGCAGAACAATTTGCTGAGGGCTATTGA
GGCGCAACAGCATCTGTTGCAACTCACAGTCTGGGGCATCAAGCAGCTCCAGGCAAGAATCCTGGCTGTG
GAAAGATACCTAAAGGATCAACAGCTCCTGGGGATTTGGGGTTGCTCTGGAAAACTCATTTGCACCACTG
CTGTGCCTTGGAATGCTAGTTGGAGTAATAAATCTCTGGAACAGATTTGGAATCACACGACCTGGATGGA
GTGGGACAGAGAAATTAACAATTACACAAGCTTAATACACTCCTTAATTGAAGAATCGCAAAACCAGCAA
GAAAAGAATGAACAAGAATTATTGGAATTAGATAAATGGGCAAGTTTGTGGAATTGGTTTAACATAACAA
ATTGGCTGTGGTATATAAAATTATTCATAATGATAGTAGGAGGCTTGGTAGGTTTAAGAATAGTTTTTGC
TGTACTTTCTATAGTGAATAGAGTTAGGCAGGGATATTCACCATTATCGTTTCAGACCCACCTCCCAACC
CCGAGGGGACCCGACAGGCCCGAAGGAATAGAAGAAGAAGGTGGAGAGAGAGACAGAGACAGATCCATTC
GATTAGTGAACGGATCCCCCGGGCTGCAGGAATTCAGATCTCGGCCGCATATTAAGTGCATTGTTCTCGA
TACCGCTAAGTGCATTGTTCTCGTTAGCTCGATGGACAAGTGCATTGTTCTCTTGCTGAAAGCTCGATGG
ACAAGTGCATTGTTCTCTTGCTGAAAGCTCGATGGACAAGTGCATTGTTCTCTTGCTGAAAGCTCAGTAC
CCGGGAGTACCCTCGACCGCCGGAGTATAAATAGAGGCGCTTCGTCTACGGAGCGACAATTCAATTCAAA
CAAGCAAAGTGAACACGTCGCTAAGCGAAAGCTAAGCAAATAAACAAGCGCAGCTGAACAAGCTAAACAA
TCTGCAGTAAAGTGCAAGTTAAAGTGAATCAATTAAAAGTAACCAGCAACCAAGTAAATCAACTGCAACT
ACTGAAATCTGCCAAGAAGTAATTATTGAATACAAGAAGAGAACTCTGAATACTTTCAACAAGTTACCGA
GAAAGAAGAACTCACACACAGCTAGCGCCACCATGAAGAAAAATCGCGCTTTTTTGAAGTGGGCAGGGGG
CAAGTATCCCCTGCTTGATGATATTAAACGGCATTTGCCCAAGGGCGAATGTCTGGTTGAGCCTTTTGTA
GGTGCCGGGTCGGTGTTTCTCAACACCGACTTTTCTCGTTATATCCTTGCCGATATCAATAGCGACCTGA
TCAGTCTCTATAACATTGTGAAGATGCGTACTGATGAGTACGTACAGGCCGCACGCGAGCTGTTTGTTCC
CGAAACAAATTGCGCCGAGGTTTACTATCAGTTCCGCGAAGAGTTCAACAAAAGCCAGGATCCGTTCCGT
CGGGCGGTACTGTTTTTATATTTGAACCGCTACGGTTACAACGGCCTGTGTCGTTACAATCTGCGCGGTG
AGTTTAACGTGCCGTTCGGCCGCTACAAAAAACCCTATTTCCCGGAAGCAGAGTTGTATCACTTCGCTGA
AAAAGCGCAGAATGCCTTTTTCTATTGTGAGTCTTACGCCGATAGCATGGCGCGCGCAGATGATGCATCC
GTCGTCTATTGCGATCCGCCTTATGCACCGCTGTCTGCGACCGCCAACTTTACGGCGTATCACACAAACA
GTTTTACGCTTGAACAACAAGCGCATCTGGCGGAGATCGCCGAAGGTCTGGTTGAGCGCCATATTCCAGT
GCTGATCTCCAATCACGATACGATGTTAACGCGTGAGTGGTATCAGCGCGCAAAATTGCATGTCGTCAAA
GTTCGACGCAGTATAAGCAGCAACGGCGGCACACGTAAAAAGGTGGACGAACTGCTGGCTTTGTACAAAC
CAGGAGTCGTTTCACCCGCGAAAAAAACCGGTGGTAAGCCTATCCCTAACCCTCTCCTCGGTCTCGATTC
TACGATCGATTTCGATCAAACAAGTTTGTACAAAAAAGCAGGCTGGCGCCGGAACCAATTCAGTCGACTG
GATCCGATGTTCCCCAGCCCTGCGCTCACACCCACGCCTTTCTCAGTCAAAGACATCCTGAACCTGGAGC
AGCAGCAGCGTAGCCTGGCGTCTGGGGACCTGTCTGCGCGCCTCGAGGCCACCCTGGCCCCTGCCTCCTG
CATGCTGGCCGCCTTCAAGCCCGAGGCCTACTCTGGCCCCGAGGCGGCAGCGTCCGGCCTGGCAGAGCTG
CGCGCGGAGATGGGCCCCGCGCCTTCGCCCCCCAAGTGCTCTCCTGCTTTCCCAGCCGCCCCCACATTTT
ACCCGGGAGCCTACGGTGACCCTGACCCAGCCAAAGACCCTCGGGCGGATAAAAAAGAGCTGTGCGCGCT
GCAGAAGGCAGTGGAGCTGGACAAAGCCGAGACGGATGGCGCCGAGAGACCACGCGCACGGCGGCGACGG
AAGCCACGCGTGCTCTTCTCGCAGGCGCAGGTCTACGAGCTGGAGCGGCGCTTCAAGCAACAGCGGTACC
TGTCGGCGCCAGAGCGCGACCAGCTGGCCAGCGTGCTGAAGCTCACGTCCACGCAGGTCAAGATCTGGTT
CCAGAACCGTCGCTGCAAGTGCAAGCGACAGCGGCAGGACCAGACTCTGGAGCTTCTGGGGCCGCCGCCG
CCGCCCGCGCGCAGGATCGCGGTGCCCGTGCTGGTGCGCGACGGGAAGCCCTGCCTGGGGGACCCCGCGG
CCTACGCTCCCGCCTACGGCGTGGGTCTCAATGCCTATGGCTACAACGCCTACCCCTACCCCAGCTACGG
CGGCGCGGCCTGCAGTCCCGGCTACAGCTGCGCCGCCTACCCCGCTGCGCCCCCCGCCGCGCAGCCCCCC
GCCGCCTCCGCCAACAGCAACTTCGTGAACTTTGGCGTCGGGGACTTGAACACCGTGCAGAGTCCCGGGA
TGCCGCAGGGCAATTCGGGCGTCTCCACGCTGCACGGCATCCGAGCCTGGTAGCGGCCGCACTCGAGATA
TCTAGACCCAGCTTTCTTGTACAAAGTGGTTCGATCGAACCGCGGTCTAGACTCGAGACCTAGAAAAACA
TGGAGCAATCACAAGTAGCAATACAGCAGCTACCAATGCTGATTGTGCCTGGCTAGAAGCACAAGAGGAG
GAGGAGGTGGGTTTTCCAGTCACACCTCAGGTACCTTTAAGACCAATGACTTACAAGGCAGCTGTAGATC
TTAGCCACTTTTTAAAAGAAAAGGGGGGACTGGAAGGGCTAATTCACTCCCAACGAAGACAAGATATCCT
TGATCTGTGGATCTACCACACACAAGGCTACTTCCCTGATTGGCAGAACTACACACCAGGGCCAGGGATC
AGATATCCACTGACCTTTGGATGGTGCTACAAGCTAGTACCAGTTGAGCAAGAGAAGGTAGAAGAAGCCA
ATGAAGGAGAGAACACCCGCTTGTTACACCCTGTGAGCCTGCATGGGATGGATGACCCGGAGAGAGAAGT
ATTAGAGTGGAGGTTTGACAGCCGCCTAGCATTTCATCACATGGCCCGAGAGCTGCATCCGGACTGTACT
GGGTCTCTCTGGTTAGACCAGATCTGAGCCTGGGAGCTCTCTGGCTAACTAGGGAACCCACTGCTTAAGC
CTCAATAAAGCTTGCCTTGAGTGCTTCAAGTAGTGTGTGCCCGTCTGTTGTGTGACTCTGGTAACTAGAG
ATCCCTCAGACCCTTTTAGTCAGTGTGGAAAATCTCTAGCAGGGCCCGTTTAAACCCGCTGATCAGCCTC
GACTGTGCCTTCTAGTTGCCAGCCATCTGTTGTTTGCCCCTCCCCCGTGCCTTCCTTGACCCTGGAAGGT
GCCACTCCCACTGTCCTTTCCTAATAAAATGAGGAAATTGCATCGCATTGTCTGAGTAGGTGTCATTCTA
TTCTGGGGGGTGGGGTGGGGCAGGACAGCAAGGGGGAGGATTGGGAAGACAATAGCAGGCATGCTGGGGA
TGCGGTGGGCTCTATGGCTTCTGAGGCGGAAAGAACCAGCTGGGGCTCTAGGGGGTATCCCC
[124 nt withheld, positions 5033-5156]
C
[91 nt withheld, positions 5158-5248]
A
[49 nt withheld, positions 5250-5298]
CCTTTGACGTTGGAGTCCACGTTCTTT
[37 nt withheld, positions 5326-5362]
ACCCTATCTCGGTCTATTCTTTTGATTTATAAGGGATTTTGCCGATTTCGGCCTATTGGTTAAAAAATGA
GCTGATTTAACAAAAATTTAACGCGAATTAATTCTGTGGAATGTGTGTCAGTTAGGGTGTGGAAAGTCCC
CAGGCTCCCCAGCAGGCAGAAGTATGCAAAGCATGCATCTCAATTAGTCAGCAACCAGGTGTGGAAAGTC
CCCAGGCTCCCCAGCAGGCAGAAGTATGCAAAGCATGCATCTCAATTAGTCAGCAACCATAGTCCCGCCC
CTAACTCCGCCCATCCCGCCCCTAACTCCGCCCAGTTCCGCCCATTCTCCGCCCCATGGCTGACTAATTT
TTTTTATTTATGCAGAGGCCGAGGCCGCCTCTGCCTCTGAGCTATTCCAGAAGTAGTGAGGAGGCTTTTT
TGGAGGCCTAGGCTTTTGCAAAAAGCTCCCGGGAGCTTGTATATCCATTTTCGGATCTGATCAGCACGTG
TTGACAATTAATCATCGGCATAGTATATCGGCATAGTATAATACGACAAGGTGAGGAACTAAACCATGGC
CAAGTTGACCAGTGCCGTTCCGGTGCTCACCGCGCGCGACGTCGCCGGAGCGGTCGAGTTCTGGACCGAC
CGGCTCGGGTTCTCCCGGGACTTCGTGGAGGACGACTTCGCCGGTGTGGTCCGGGACGACGTGACCCTGT
TCATCAGCGCGGTCCAGGACCAGGTGGTGCCGGACAACACCCTGGCCTGGGTGTGGGTGCGCGGCCTGGA
CGAGCTGTACGCCGAGTGGTCGGAGGTCGTGTCCACGAACTTCCGGGACGCCTCCGGGCCGGCCATGACC
GAGATCGGCGAGCAGCCGTGGGGGCGGGAGTTCGCCCTGCGCGACCCGGCCGGCAACTGCGTGCACTTCG
TGGCCGAGGAGCAGGACTGACACGTGCTACGAGATTTCGATTCCACCGCCGCCTTCTATGAAAGGTTGGG
CTTCGGAATCGTTTTCCGGGACGCCGGCTGGATGATCCTCCAGCGCGGGGATCTCATGCTGGAGTTCTTC
GCCCACCCCAACTTGTTTATTGCAGCTTATAATGGTTACAAATAAAGCAATAGCATCACAAATTTCACAA
ATAAAGCATTTTTTTCACTGCATTCTAGTTGTGGTTTGTCCAAACTCATCAATGTATCTTATCATGTCTG
TATACCGTCGACCTCTAGCTAGAGCTTGGCGTAATCATGGTCATAGCTGTTTCCTGTGTGAAATTGTTAT
CCGCTCACAATTCCACACAACATACGAGCCGGAAGCATAAAGTGTAAAGCCTGGGGTGCCTAATGAGTGA
GCTAACTCACATTAATTGCGTTGCGCTCACTGCCCGCTTTCCAGTCGGGAAACCTGTCGTGCCAGCTGCA
TTAATGAATCGGCCAACGCGCGGGGAGAGGCGGTTTGCGTATTGGGCGCTCTTCCGCTTCCTCGCTCACT
GACTCGCTGCGCTCGGTCGTTCGGCTGCGGCGAGCGGTATCAGCTCACTCAAAGGCGGTAATACGGTTAT
CCACAGAATCAGGGGATAACGCAGGAAAGAACATGTGAGCAAAAGGCCAGCAAAAGGCCAGGAACCGTAA
AAAGGCCGCGTTGCTGGCGTTTTTCCATAGGCTCCGCCCCCCTGACGAGCATCACAAAAATCGACGCTCA
AGTCAGAGGTGGCGAAACCCGACAGGACTATAAAGATACCAGGCGTTTCCCCCTGGAAGCTCCCTCGTGC
GCTCTCCTGTTCCGACCCTGCCGCTTACCGGATACCTGTCCGCCTTTCTCCCTTCGGGAAGCGTGGCGCT
TTCTCATAGCTCACGCTGTAGGTATCTCAGTTCGGTGTAGGTCGTTCGCTCCAAGCTGGGCTGTGTGCAC
GAACCCCCCGTTCAGCCCGACCGCTGCGCCTTATCCGGTAACTATCGTCTTGAGTCCAACCCGGTAAGAC
ACGACTTATCGCCACTGGCAGCAGCCACTGGTAACAGGATTAGCAGAGCGAGGTATGTAGGCGGTGCTAC
AGAGTTCTTGAAGTGGTGGCCTAACTACGGCTACACTAGAAGAACAGTATTTGGTATCTGCGCTCTGCTG
AAGCCAGTTACCTTCGGAAAAAGAGTTGGTAGCTCTTGATCCGGCAAACAAACCACCGCTGGTAGCGGTG
GTTTTTTTGTTTGCAAGCAGCAGATTACGCGCAGAAAAAAAGGATCTCAAGAAGATCCTTTGATCTTTTC
TACGGGGTCTGACGCTCAGTGGAACGAAAACTCACGTTAAGGGATTTTGGTCATGAGATTATCAAAAAGG
ATCTTCACCTAGATCCTTTTAAATTAAAAATGAAGTTTTAAATCAATCTAAAGTATATATGAGTAAACTT
GGTCTGACAGTTACCAATGCTTAATCAGTGAGGCACCTATCTCAGCGATCTGTCTATTTCGTTCATCCAT
AGTTGCCTGACTCCCCGTCGTGTAGATAACTACGATACGGGAGGGCTTACCATCTGGCCCCAGTGCTGCA
ATGATACCGCGAGACCCACGCTCACCGGCTCCAGATTTATCAGCAATAAACCAGCCAGCCGGAAGGGCCG
AGCGCAGAAGTGGTCCTGCAACTTTATCCGCCTCCATCCAGTCTATTAATTGTTGCCGGGAAGCTAGAGT
AAGTAGTTCGCCAGTTAATAGTTTGCGCAACGTTGTTGCCATTGCTACAGGCATCGTGGTGTCACGCTCG
TCGTTTGGTATGGCTTCATTCAGCTCCGGTTCCCAACGATCAAGGCGAGTTACATGATCCCCCATGTTGT
GCAAAAAAGCGGTTAGCTCCTTCGGTCCTCCGATCGTTGTCAGAAGTAAGTTGGCCGCAGTGTTATCACT
CATGGTTATGGCAGCACTGCATAATTCTCTTACTGTCATGCCATCCGTAAGATGCTTTTCTGTGACTGGT
GAGTACTCAACCAAGTCATTCTGAGAATAGTGTATGCGGCGACCGAGTTGCTCTTGCCCGGCGTCAATAC
GGGATAATACCGCGCCACATAGCAGAACTTTAAAAGTGCTCATCATTGGAAAACGTTCTTCGGGGCGAAA
ACTCTCAAGGATCTTACCGCTGTTGAGATCCAGTTCGATGTAACCCACTCGTGCACCCAACTGATCTTCA
GCATCTTTTACTTTCACCAGCGTTTCTGGGTGAGCAAAAACAGGAAGGCAAAATGCCGCAAAAAAGGGAA
TAAGGGCGACACGGAAATGTTGAATACTCATACTCTTCCTTTTTCAATATTATTGAAGCATTTATCAGGG
TTATTGTCTCATGAGCGGATACATATTTGAATGTATTTAGAAAAATAAACAAATAGGGGTTCCGCGCACA
TTTCCCCGAAAAGTGCCACCTGACGTCGACGGATCGGGAGATCTCCCGATCCCCTATGGTGCACTCTCAG
TACAATCTGCTCTGATGCCGCATAGTTAAGCCAGTATCTGCTCCCTGCTTGTGTGTTGGAGGTCGCTGAG
TAGTGCGCGAGCAAAATTTAAGCTACAACAAGGCAAGGCTTGACCGACAATTGCATGAAGAATCTGCTTA
GGGTTAGGCGTTTTGCGCTGCTTCGCGATGTACGGGCCAGATATACGCGTTGACATTGATTATTGACTAG
TTATTAATAGTAATCAATTACGGGGTCATTAGTTCATAGCCCATATATGGAGTTCCGCGTTACATAACTT
ACGGTAAATGGCCCGCCTGGCTGACCGCCCAACGACCCCCGCCCATTGACGTCAATAATGACGTATGTTC
CCATAGTAACGCCAATAGGGACTTTCCATTGACGTCAATGGGTGGAGTATTTACGGTAAACTGCCCACTT
GGCAGTACATCAAGTGTATCATATGCCAAGTACGCCCCCTATTGACGTCAATGACGGTAAATGGCCCGCC
TGGCATTATGCCCAGTACATGACCTTATGGGACTTTCCTACTTGGCAGTACATCTACGTATTAGTCATCG
CTATTACCATGGTGATGCGGTTTTGGCAGTACATCAATGGGCGTGGATAGCGGTTTGACTCACGGGGATT
TCCAAGTCTCCACCCCATTGACGTCAATGGGAGTTTGTTTTGGCACCAAAATCAACGGGACTTTCCAAAA
TGTCGTAACAACTCCGCCCCATTGACGCAAATGGGCGGTAGGCGTGTACGGTGGGAGGTCTATATAAGCA
GCGCGTTTTGCCTGTACT
Features (pLannotate 1.2.2; 31 found; start..end, strand, type, name):
      1..181     +  LTR            5' LTR (truncated): truncated 5' long terminal repeat (LTR) from HIV-1
    228..353     +  misc_feature   HIV-1 Ψ: packaging signal of human immunodeficiency virus type 1
    337..700     +  CDS            HIV-1 gag (fragment): gag protein from human immunodeficiency virus 1; gag
    846..1079    +  misc_feature   RRE: The Rev response element (RRE) of HIV-1 allows for Rev-dependent mRNA export from the nucleus to the cytoplasm.
   1456..1557    +  CDS            Rev (fragment): human immunodeficiency virus 1 (HIV-1) Rev protein; rev; enhances nuclear export of unspliced and incompletely spliced viral mRNAs
   1770..2008    +  promoter       hsp70 promoter: Drosophila melanogaster hsp70Bb promoter
   2063..2896    +  CDS            dam: DMA_ECOLI - Experimental evidence at protein level: Swiss-Prot protein existence level 1. Methylates DNA within the sequence GATC and protects the DNA from cleavage by the restriction endonuclease MboI. Although it shares sequence specificity with a number of type II restriction endonucleases and methylases, it is thought to act in postreplication mismatch repair rather than as a part of a restriction modification system. May also play a role in DNA replication. From Escherichia coli (strain K12).
   2903..2944    +  CDS            V5 tag: epitope tag from simian virus 5
   2960..2984    +  protein_bind   attB1: mutant version of attB; recombination site for the Gateway® BP reaction BP Clonase™
   3017..3970    +  CDS            Nkx2-5: NKX25_MOUSE - Also known as Csx, Nkx-2.5, Nkx2e. Experimental evidence at protein level: Swiss-Prot protein existence level 1. Transcription factor required for the development of the heart and the spleen (PubMed:9584153, PubMed:19483677, PubMed:22560297). During heart development, acts as a transcriptional activator of ANF in cooperation with GATA4 (PubMed:9584153). Binds to the core DNA motif of NPPA promoter (PubMed:19483677). Together with PBX1, required for spleen development through a mechanism that involves CDKN2B repression (PubMed:22560297). From Mus musculus (Mouse).
   3996..4020    -  protein_bind   attB2: mutant version of attB; recombination site for the Gateway® BP reaction BP Clonase™
   4023..4544    +  CDS            nef (fragment): NEF_HV1H2 - Experimental evidence at protein level: Swiss-Prot protein existence level 1. Extracellular Nef protein targets CD4(+) T-lymphocytes for apoptosis by interacting with CXCR4 surface receptors. From Human immunodeficiency virus type 1 group M subtype B (isolate HXB2) (HIV-1).
   4551..4731    +  LTR            5' LTR (truncated): truncated 5' long terminal repeat (LTR) from HIV-1
   4763..4987    +  polyA_signal   bGH poly(A) signal: bovine growth hormone polyadenylation signal
   4991..5012    +  promoter       SV40 promoter (fragment): SV40 enhancer and early promoter
   5033..5461    +  rep_origin     f1 ori (sequence partly withheld): f1 bacteriophage origin of replication; arrow indicates direction of (+) strand synthesis
   5475..5804    +  promoter       SV40 promoter: SV40 enhancer and early promoter
   5852..5899    +  promoter       EM7 promoter: synthetic bacterial promoter&nbsp
   5918..6292    +  CDS            BleoR: antibiotic-binding protein; Sh ble from Streptoalloteichus hindustanus; confers resistance to bleomycin, phleomycin, and Zeocin™
   6302..6427    +  CDS            ble (fragment): BLE_KLEPN - Experimental evidence at protein level: Swiss-Prot protein existence level 1. Binding protein with a strong affinity to the bleomycin family of antibiotics. Binds to CL990; an antimitotic-antibiotic compound. From Klebsiella pneumoniae.
   6422..6543    +  polyA_signal   SV40 poly(A) signal: SV40 polyadenylation signal
   6616..6632    -  protein_bind   lac operator: The lac repressor binds to the lac operator to inhibit transcription in E. coli. This inhibition can be relieved by adding lactose or isopropyl-β-D-thiogalactopyranoside (IPTG). lac repressor encoded by lacI
   6640..6670    -  promoter       lac promoter: promoter for the E. coli lac operon
   6685..6706    -  protein_bind   CAP binding site: CAP binding activates transcription in the presence of cAMP. E. coli catabolite activator protein
   6719..6811    -  CDS            lacI (fragment): lac repressor; lacI; The lac repressor binds to the lac operator to inhibit transcription in E. coli. This inhibition can be relieved by adding lactose or isopropyl-β-D-thiogalactopyranoside (IPTG).
   6994..7582    -  rep_origin     ori: high-copy-number ColE1/pMB1/pBR322/pUC origin of replication
   7753..8613    -  CDS            AmpR: β-lactamase; bla; confers resistance to ampicillin, carbenicillin, and related antibiotics
   8614..8718    -  promoter       AmpR promoter: bla
   8777..8829    -  misc_feature   bom (fragment): basis of mobility region from pBR322
   8984..9363    +  enhancer       CMV enhancer: human cytomegalovirus immediate early enhancer
   9364..9563    +  promoter       CMV promoter: human cytomegalovirus (CMV) immediate early promoter
