[The description below was written by a language model from this plasmid's Addgene catalogue record and pLannotate feature annotations shown in this document.]
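Description:
pLgw EcoDam-V5-NKX2-5Y191C is a lentiviral mammalian expression plasmid built for DamID, the method that maps where a chromatin-associated protein contacts the genome by tethering it to E. coli DNA adenine methyltransferase and reading out the resulting GATC methylation. It derives from the Gateway destination backbone pLgw EcoDam-V5-RFC1. In bacteria it is maintained at high copy through a ColE1/pUC-type origin and selected with ampicillin via the AmpR (β-lactamase) gene. An f1 origin is also annotated.

The payload is a single fusion reading frame: Dam, then a V5 epitope tag, then mouse Nkx2-5 carrying the Y191C point mutation, so both tags sit at the N terminus of the transcription factor. The Nkx2-5 coding sequence is flanked by attB1 and attB2 sites, the footprint of Gateway recombination into the destination vector. Expression is driven by a minimal heat shock promoter, annotated as Drosophila hsp70. In DamID such a promoter is generally used uninduced, because its leaky, very low output limits nonspecific methylation.

The viral framework comprises a CMV enhancer/promoter upstream of a truncated HIV-1 5' LTR, which drives genomic RNA production in packaging cells, followed by the Ψ packaging signal, a gag fragment, the RRE for Rev-dependent export, and a downstream truncated LTR followed by a bGH polyadenylation signal. Outside the LTR-flanked region lies an SV40/EM7-driven BleoR cassette with an SV40 poly(A) signal, conferring Zeocin resistance.

The construct is intended for profiling the genomic targets of this NKX2-5 variant. The associated publication concerns NKX2-5 mutations that cause congenital heart disease.
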