Addgene plasmid #98598: pLgw EcoDam-V5-NKX2-5Y191C
Purpose: Mammalian DamID lentiviral vector for fusing NKX2-5 Y191C with Dam-V5 using Gateway cloning
Depositing lab: Richard Harvey. Depositing organization: Victor Chang Cardiac Research Institute. Publication: NKX2-5 mutations causative for congenital heart disease retain functionality and are directed to hundreds of targets. Bouveret R, Waardenberg AJ, Schonrock N, Ramialison M, Doan T, de Jong D, Bondue A, Kaur G, Mohamed S, Fonoudi H, Chen CM, Wouters MA, Bhattacharya S, Plachta N, Dunwoodie SL, Chapman G, Blanpain C, Harvey RP. Elife. 2015 Jul 6;4. doi: 10.7554/eLife.06942. PubMed 26146939.
Backbone
  Vector backbone: pLgw EcoDam-V5-RFC1
  Backbone manufacturer: PMID 9733858
  Vector type: Mammalian Expression, Lentiviral ; DamID
Growth in bacteria
  Bacterial resistance: Ampicillin, 100 μg/mL
  Growth temperature: 37°C
  Growth strain: NEB Stable
  Copy number: High Copy
Gene/Insert
  Gene/Insert name: NKX2-5
  Species: M. musculus (mouse)
  Insert size (bp): 957
  Mutation: Y191C point mutant
  Entrez Gene: Nkx2-5 (a.k.a. Csx, Nkx-2.5, Nkx2.5, tinman)
  Promoter: Heat Shock Minimal Promoter
  Tag / fusion protein: Dam (DNA adenine methyltransferase) and V5 (N terminal on backbone)
  Cloning method: Gateway Cloning
Terms and licenses: Academic/Nonprofit Terms; Industry Terms: Not Available to Industry
How to cite: pLgw EcoDam-V5-NKX2-5Y191C was a gift from Richard Harvey (Addgene plasmid # 98598 ; http://n2t.net/addgene:98598 ; RRID:Addgene_98598)
